>Addgene plasmid #135446 | pcDNA5-CEP41_Halo | addgene full sequence | sequence record 267900 | Addgene NGS Result
GACGGATCGGGAGATCTCCCGATCCCCTATGGTGCACTCTCAGTACAATCTGCTCTGATGCCGCATAGTT
AAGCCAGTATCTGCTCCCTGCTTGTGTGTTGGAGGTCGCTGAGTAGTGCGCGAGCAAAATTTAAGCTACA
ACAAGGCAAGGCTTGACCGACAATTGCATGAAGAATCTGCTTAGGGTTAGGCGTTTTGCGCTGCTTCGCG
ATGTACGGGCCAGATATACGCGTTGACATTGATTATTGACTAGTTATTAATAGTAATCAATTACGGGGTC
ATTAGTTCATAGCCCATATATGGAGTTCCGCGTTACATAACTTACGGTAAATGGCCCGCCTGGCTGACCG
CCCAACGACCCCCGCCCATTGACGTCAATAATGACGTATGTTCCCATAGTAACGCCAATAGGGACTTTCC
ATTGACGTCAATGGGTGGAGTATTTACGGTAAACTGCCCACTTGGCAGTACATCAAGTGTATCATATGCC
AAGTACGCCCCCTATTGACGTCAATGACGGTAAATGGCCCGCCTGGCATTATGCCCAGTACATGACCTTA
TGGGACTTTCCTACTTGGCAGTACATCTACGTATTAGTCATCGCTATTACCATGGTGATGCGGTTTTGGC
AGTACATCAATGGGCGTGGATAGCGGTTTGACTCACGGGGATTTCCAAGTCTCCACCCCATTGACGTCAA
TGGGAGTTTGTTTTGGCACCAAAATCAACGGGACTTTCCAAAATGTCGTAACAACTCCGCCCCATTGACG
CAAATGGGCGGTAGGCGTGTACGGTGGGAGGTCTATATAAGCAGAGCTCTCCCTATCAGTGATAGAGATC
TCCCTATCAGTGATAGAGATCGTCGACGAGCTCGTTTAGTGAACCGTCAGATCGCCTGGAGACGCCATCC
ACGCTGTTTTGACCTCCATAGAAGACACCGGGACCGATCCAGCCTCCGGACTCTAGCGTTTAAACTTAAG
CTTGGTACCGAGCTCGGATCCACTAGTCCAGTGTGGTGGAATTCTGCAGATATCCAGCAACCATGTCCCT
CCGGAGGCACATTGGGAACCCTGAGTATCTGATGAAAAGGATACCACAGAACCCAAGATACCAGCATATC
AAATCAAGACTGGACACTGGTAACAGTATGACTAAATATACTGAGAAGCTCGAAGAGATTAAGAAAAATT
ATAGATACAAAAAAGATGAGCTTTTCAAGAGACTAAAAGTTACAACTTTTGCCCAGCTGATCATCCAAGT
TGCCTCCCTCTCTGATCAAACACTGGAAGTGACAGCTGAGGAGATTCAAAGGCTGGAAGACAATGATTCT
GCAGCTTCAGACCCTGATGCTGAAACCACTGCCAGGACCAATGGGAAAGGAAATCCAGGTGAGCAGTCGC
CGAGCCCTGAGCAGTTCATAAACAACGCAGGAGCAGGGGACTCCAGCCGCTCAACTCTTCAGAGTGTCAT
CAGTGGTGTTGGGGAACTGGATCTAGACAAAGGGCCAGTGAAGAAAGCAGAGCCCCATACCAAAGACAAA
CCTTATCCTGACTGCCCCTTCCTGCTGCTAGATGTGCGTGATAGAGATTCTTACCAGCAGTGCCACATTG
TTGGAGCTTACAGTTACCCAATTGCAACTCTGTCTAGAACAATGAACCCTTATTCAAATGATATTCTTGA
ATATAAAAATGCCCATGGCAAGATCATCATTCTGTATGACGATGATGAAAGGCTGGCCAGTCAGGCGGCC
ACCACCATGTGCGAGCGTGGATTTGAAAACCTCTTCATGCTTTCCGGAGGTCTAAAAGTCTTAGCTCAGA
AATTCCCGGAAGGACTGATTACTGGTTCCCTGCCAGCATCTTGCCAGCAGGCCCTTCCTCCTGGGTCTGC
CCGGAAACGATCCAGCCCCAAAGGGCCACCCCTACCAGCTGAGAATAAATGGAGATTTACCCCAGAAGAC
TTAAAAAAGATAGAATATTATCTGGAAGAGGAGCAAGGGCCTGCAGATCATCCTAGCCGACTGAACCAAG
CTAACTCCTCCGGAAGAGAGTCCAAGGTGCCTGGTGCCCGAAGCGCTCAGAATCTGCCAGGTGGCGGCCC
CGCCAGCCACTCAAACCCCCGCTCCCTCAGCAGTGGTCACCTGCAAGGCAAACCCTGGAAGTACCTCGAG
TGCGGCCGCAACCCAGCTTTCTTGTACAAAGTGGTGATGGCAGCTAGCCTGGAGGTGCTGTTCCAGGGCC
CCTTCGAAGGATCCGAAATCGGTACTGGCTTTCCATTCGACCCCCATTATGTGGAAGTCCTGGGCGAGCG
CATGCACTACGTCGATGTTGGTCCGCGCGATGGCACCCCTGTGCTGTTCCTGCACGGTAACCCGACCTCC
TCCTACGTGTGGCGCAACATCATCCCGCATGTTGCACCGACCCATCGCTGCATTGCTCCAGACCTGATCG
GTATGGGCAAATCCGACAAACCAGACCTGGGTTATTTCTTCGACGACCACGTCCGCTTCATGGATGCCTT
CATCGAAGCCCTGGGTCTGGAAGAGGTCGTCCTGGTCATTCACGACTGGGGCTCCGCTCTGGGTTTCCAC
TGGGCCAAGCGCAATCCAGAGCGCGTCAAAGGTATTGCATTTATGGAGTTCATCCGCCCTATCCCGACCT
GGGACGAATGGCCAGAATTTGCCCGCGAGACCTTCCAGGCCTTCCGCACCACCGACGTCGGCCGCAAGCT
GATCATCGATCAGAACGTTTTTATCGAGGGTACGCTGCCGATGGGTGTCGTCCGCCCGCTGACTGAAGTC
GAGATGGACCATTACCGCGAGCCGTTCCTGAATCCTGTTGACCGCGAGCCACTGTGGCGCTTCCCAAACG
AGCTGCCAATCGCCGGTGAGCCAGCGAACATCGTCGCGCTGGTCGAAGAATACATGGACTGGCTGCACCA
GTCCCCTGTCCCGAAGCTGCTGTTCTGGGGCACCCCAGGCGTTCTGATCCCACCGGCCGAAGCCGCTCGC
CTGGCCAAAAGCCTGCCTAACTGCAAGGCTGTGGACATCGGCCCGGGTCTGAATCTGCTGCAAGAAGACA
ACCCGGACCTGATCGGCAGCGAGATCGCGCGCTGGCTGTCTACTCTGGAGATTTCCGGTTAACCGCTCGA
GTCTAGAGGGCCCGTTTAAACCCGCTGATCAGCCTCGACTGTGCCTTCTAGTTGCCAGCCATCTGTTGTT
TGCCCCTCCCCCGTGCCTTCCTTGACCCTGGAAGGTGCCACTCCCACTGTCCTTTCCTAATAAAATGAGG
AAATTGCATCGCATTGTCTGAGTAGGTGTCATTCTATTCTGGGGGGTGGGGTGGGGCAGGACAGCAAGGG
GGAGGATTGGGAAGACAATAGCAGGCATGCTGGGGATGCGGTGGGCTCTATGGCTTCTGAGGCGGAAAGA
ACCAGCTGGGGCTCTAGGGGGTATCCCC
[124 nt withheld, positions 3459-3582]
C
[91 nt withheld, positions 3584-3674]
AGGGTGATGGTTCACGTACCTAGAAGTTCCTATTCCGAAGTTCCTATTCTCTAGAAAGTATAGGAACTTC
CTTGGCCAAAAAGCCTGAACTCACCGCGACGTCTGTCGAGAAGTTTCTGATCGAAAAGTTCGACAGCGTC
TCCGACCTGATGCAGCTCTCGGAGGGCGAAGAATCTCGTGCTTTCAGCTTCGATGTAGGAGGGCGTGGAT
ATGTCCTGCGGGTAAATAGCTGCGCCGATGGTTTCTACAAAGATCGTTATGTTTATCGGCACTTTGCATC
GGCCGCGCTCCCGATTCCGGAAGTGCTTGACATTGGGGAATTCAGCGAGAGCCTGACCTATTGCATCTCC
CGCCGTGCACAGGGTGTCACGTTGCAAGACCTGCCTGAAACCGAACTGCCCGCTGTTCTGCAGCCGGTCG
CGGAGGCCATGGATGCGATCGCTGCGGCCGATCTTAGCCAGACGAGCGGGTTCGGCCCATTCGGACCGCA
AGGAATCGGTCAATACACTACATGGCGTGATTTCATATGCGCGATTGCTGATCCCCATGTGTATCACTGG
CAAACTGTGATGGACGACACCGTCAGTGCGTCCGTCGCGCAGGCTCTCGATGAGCTGATGCTTTGGGCCG
AGGACTGCCCCGAAGTCCGGCACCTCGTGCACGCGGATTTCGGCTCCAACAATGTCCTGACGGACAATGG
CCGCATAACAGCGGTCATTGACTGGAGCGAGGCGATGTTCGGGGATTCCCAATACGAGGTCGCCAACATC
TTCTTCTGGAGGCCGTGGTTGGCTTGTATGGAGCAGCAGACGCGCTACTTCGAGCGGAGGCATCCGGAGC
TTGCAGGATCGCCGCGGCTCCGGGCGTATATGCTCCGCATTGGTCTTGACCAACTCTATCAGAGCTTGGT
TGACGGCAATTTCGATGATGCAGCTTGGGCGCAGGGTCGATGCGACGCAATCGTCCGATCCGGAGCCGGG
ACTGTCGGGCGTACACAAATCGCCCGCAGAAGCGCGGCCGTCTGGACCGATGGCTGTGTAGAAGTACTCG
CCGATAGTGGAAACCGACGCCCCAGCACTCGTCCGAGGGCAAAGGAATAGCACGTACTACGAGATTTCGA
TTCCACCGCCGCCTTCTATGAAAGGTTGGGCTTCGGAATCGTTTTCCGGGACGCCGGCTGGATGATCCTC
CAGCGCGGGGATCTCATGCTGGAGTTCTTCGCCCACCCCAACTTGTTTATTGCAGCTTATAATGGTTACA
AATAAAGCAATAGCATCACAAATTTCACAAATAAAGCATTTTTTTCACTGCATTCTAGTTGTGGTTTGTC
CAAACTCATCAATGTATCTTATCATGTCTGTATACCGTCGACCTCTAGCTAGAGCTTGGCGTAATCATGG
TCATAGCTGTTTCCTGTGTGAAATTGTTATCCGCTCACAATTCCACACAACATACGAGCCGGAAGCATAA
AGTGTAAAGCCTGGGGTGCCTAATGAGTGAGCTAACTCACATTAATTGCGTTGCGCTCACTGCCCGCTTT
CCAGTCGGGAAACCTGTCGTGCCAGCTGCATTAATGAATCGGCCAACGCGCGGGGAGAGGCGGTTTGCGT
ATTGGGCGCTCTTCCGCTTCCTCGCTCACTGACTCGCTGCGCTCGGTCGTTCGGCTGCGGCGAGCGGTAT
CAGCTCACTCAAAGGCGGTAATACGGTTATCCACAGAATCAGGGGATAACGCAGGAAAGAACATGTGAGC
AAAAGGCCAGCAAAAGGCCAGGAACCGTAAAAAGGCCGCGTTGCTGGCGTTTTTCCATAGGCTCCGCCCC
CCTGACGAGCATCACAAAAATCGACGCTCAAGTCAGAGGTGGCGAAACCCGACAGGACTATAAAGATACC
AGGCGTTTCCCCCTGGAAGCTCCCTCGTGCGCTCTCCTGTTCCGACCCTGCCGCTTACCGGATACCTGTC
CGCCTTTCTCCCTTCGGGAAGCGTGGCGCTTTCTCATAGCTCACGCTGTAGGTATCTCAGTTCGGTGTAG
GTCGTTCGCTCCAAGCTGGGCTGTGTGCACGAACCCCCCGTTCAGCCCGACCGCTGCGCCTTATCCGGTA
ACTATCGTCTTGAGTCCAACCCGGTAAGACACGACTTATCGCCACTGGCAGCAGCCACTGGTAACAGGAT
TAGCAGAGCGAGGTATGTAGGCGGTGCTACAGAGTTCTTGAAGTGGTGGCCTAACTACGGCTACACTAGA
AGAACAGTATTTGGTATCTGCGCTCTGCTGAAGCCAGTTACCTTCGGAAAAAGAGTTGGTAGCTCTTGAT
CCGGCAAACAAACCACCGCTGGTAGCGGTGGTTTTTTTGTTTGCAAGCAGCAGATTACGCGCAGAAAAAA
AGGATCTCAAGAAGATCCTTTGATCTTTTCTACGGGGTCTGACGCTCAGTGGAACGAAAACTCACGTTAA
GGGATTTTGGTCATGAGATTATCAAAAAGGATCTTCACCTAGATCCTTTTAAATTAAAAATGAAGTTTTA
AATCAATCTAAAGTATATATGAGTAAACTTGGTCTGACAGTTACCAATGCTTAATCAGTGAGGCACCTAT
CTCAGCGATCTGTCTATTTCGTTCATCCATAGTTGCCTGACTCCCCGTCGTGTAGATAACTACGATACGG
GAGGGCTTACCATCTGGCCCCAGTGCTGCAATGATACCGCGAGACCCACGCTCACCGGCTCCAGATTTAT
CAGCAATAAACCAGCCAGCCGGAAGGGCCGAGCGCAGAAGTGGTCCTGCAACTTTATCCGCCTCCATCCA
GTCTATTAATTGTTGCCGGGAAGCTAGAGTAAGTAGTTCGCCAGTTAATAGTTTGCGCAACGTTGTTGCC
ATTGCTACAGGCATCGTGGTGTCACGCTCGTCGTTTGGTATGGCTTCATTCAGCTCCGGTTCCCAACGAT
CAAGGCGAGTTACATGATCCCCCATGTTGTGCAAAAAAGCGGTTAGCTCCTTCGGTCCTCCGATCGTTGT
CAGAAGTAAGTTGGCCGCAGTGTTATCACTCATGGTTATGGCAGCACTGCATAATTCTCTTACTGTCATG
CCATCCGTAAGATGCTTTTCTGTGACTGGTGAGTACTCAACCAAGTCATTCTGAGAATAGTGTATGCGGC
GACCGAGTTGCTCTTGCCCGGCGTCAATACGGGATAATACCGCGCCACATAGCAGAACTTTAAAAGTGCT
CATCATTGGAAAACGTTCTTCGGGGCGAAAACTCTCAAGGATCTTACCGCTGTTGAGATCCAGTTCGATG
TAACCCACTCGTGCACCCAACTGATCTTCAGCATCTTTTACTTTCACCAGCGTTTCTGGGTGAGCAAAAA
CAGGAAGGCAAAATGCCGCAAAAAAGGGAATAAGGGCGACACGGAAATGTTGAATACTCATACTCTTCCT
TTTTCAATATTATTGAAGCATTTATCAGGGTTATTGTCTCATGAGCGGATACATATTTGAATGTATTTAG
AAAAATAAACAAATAGGGGTTCCGCGCACATTTCCCCGAAAAGTGCCACCTGACGTC
Features (pLannotate 1.2.2; 23 found; start..end, strand, type, name):
     28..80      -  misc_feature   bom (fragment): basis of mobility region from pBR322
    235..614     +  enhancer       CMV enhancer: human cytomegalovirus immediate early enhancer
    615..818     +  promoter       CMV promoter: human cytomegalovirus (CMV) immediate early promoter
    820..839     +  promoter       PLtetO-1 promoter (fragment): modified phage lambda PL promoter with tet operator sites (Lutz and Bujard, 1997)
    841..860     +  promoter       PLtetO-1 promoter (fragment): modified phage lambda PL promoter with tet operator sites (Lutz and Bujard, 1997)
    868..901     +  promoter       TRE3GV promoter (fragment): 3rd-generation Tet-responsive promoter that can be activated by binding of Tet-On® 3G, optimized for retroviral and lentiviral vectors
   1043..2161    +  CDS            CEP41: CEP41_HUMAN - Also known as TSGA14. Experimental evidence at protein level: Swiss-Prot protein existence level 1. Required during ciliogenesis for tubulin glutamylation in cilium. Probably acts by participating in the transport of TTLL6, a tubulin polyglutamylase, between the basal body and the cilium. From Homo sapiens (Human).
   2181..2205    -  protein_bind   attB2: mutant version of attB; recombination site for the Gateway® BP reaction BP Clonase™
   2255..3138    +  CDS            HaloTag® (fragment): modified bacterial dehalogenase that forms covalent bonds with chloroalkane derivatives
   3189..3413    +  polyA_signal   bGH poly(A) signal: bovine growth hormone polyadenylation signal
   3417..3438    +  promoter       SV40 promoter (fragment): SV40 enhancer and early promoter
   3459..3692    +  rep_origin     f1 ori (fragment) (sequence partly withheld): f1 bacteriophage origin of replication; arrow indicates direction of (+) strand synthesis
   3697..3744    +  protein_bind   FRT: FLP-mediated recombination occurs in the 8-bp core sequence TCTAGAAA (Turan and Bode, 2011). FLP recombinase from the Saccharomyces cerevisiae 2μ plasmid
   3752..4774    +  CDS            HygR: aminoglycoside phosphotransferase from E. coli; aph(4)-Ia; confers resistance to hygromycin
   4784..4909    +  CDS            ble (fragment): BLE_KLEPN - Experimental evidence at protein level: Swiss-Prot protein existence level 1. Binding protein with a strong affinity to the bleomycin family of antibiotics. Binds to CL990; an antimitotic-antibiotic compound. From Klebsiella pneumoniae.
   4904..5025    +  polyA_signal   SV40 poly(A) signal: SV40 polyadenylation signal
   5098..5114    -  protein_bind   lac operator: The lac repressor binds to the lac operator to inhibit transcription in E. coli. This inhibition can be relieved by adding lactose or isopropyl-β-D-thiogalactopyranoside (IPTG). lac repressor encoded by lacI
   5122..5152    -  promoter       lac promoter: promoter for the E. coli lac operon
   5167..5188    -  protein_bind   CAP binding site: CAP binding activates transcription in the presence of cAMP. E. coli catabolite activator protein
   5201..5293    -  CDS            lacI (fragment): lac repressor; lacI; The lac repressor binds to the lac operator to inhibit transcription in E. coli. This inhibition can be relieved by adding lactose or isopropyl-β-D-thiogalactopyranoside (IPTG).
   5476..6064    -  rep_origin     ori: high-copy-number ColE1/pMB1/pBR322/pUC origin of replication
   6235..7095    -  CDS            AmpR: β-lactamase; bla; confers resistance to ampicillin, carbenicillin, and related antibiotics
   7096..7200    -  promoter       AmpR promoter: bla
