[The description below was written by a language model from this plasmid's Addgene catalogue record and pLannotate feature annotations shown in this document.]
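Description:
pcDNA5-CEP41_Halo is a 7.2 kb mammalian expression plasmid built on the pcDNA5/FRT/TO backbone and designed to place HaloTag7 at the centrosome of mammalian cells. It is propagated in E. coli as a high-copy plasmid through a ColE1/pUC-type origin with ampicillin selection (AmpR under its own bla promoter). The annotation also picks up fragments of an f1 origin and lac regulatory elements, which are backbone remnants.

The expression cassette is driven by the CMV immediate-early enhancer and promoter, followed by tet operator sequences. The annotation software labels these as fragments of PLtetO-1 and TRE3GV, but they correspond to the CMV/TetO promoter stated in the record. This arrangement allows strong constitutive expression in ordinary cells and tetracycline- or doxycycline-inducible expression in cells that supply the Tet repressor. Downstream lies the roughly 2.1 kb insert, assembled by Gibson cloning: human CEP41, a centrosomal and ciliary protein, at the N terminus, joined through a short linker containing a residual Gateway attB2 site to HaloTag, and terminated by the bGH polyadenylation signal. HaloTag is a modified bacterial dehalogenase that reacts covalently with chloroalkane ligands, so the fusion can be labelled with cell-permeable fluorescent substrates.

The backbone also carries an FRT site immediately upstream of a hygromycin resistance gene with an SV40 poly(A) signal. In this vector family the HygR gene lacks its own promoter, so Flp-mediated integration into a compatible genomic FRT landing site activates it and allows selection of isogenic stable lines. The associated publication concerns photoactivatable silicon rhodamine dyes, which suggests that the construct serves as a centrosome-localized target for live-cell and advanced fluorescence imaging.
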