Addgene plasmid #135446: pcDNA5-CEP41_Halo
Purpose: Mamalian cell expression of HaloTag7 localized at the centrosome
Depositing lab: Kai Johnsson. Publication: Photoactivation of silicon rhodamines via a light-induced protonation. Frei MS, Hoess P, Lampe M, Nijmeijer B, Kueblbeck M, Ellenberg J, Wadepohl H, Ries J, Pitsch S, Reymond L, Johnsson K. Nat Commun. 2019 Oct 8;10(1):4580. doi: 10.1038/s41467-019-12480-3. PubMed 31594948.
Backbone
  Vector backbone: pcDNA5/FRT/TO
  Backbone manufacturer: thermofisher
  Backbone size w/o insert (bp): 5137
  Total vector size (bp): 7231
  Vector type: Mammalian Expression
  Selectable markers: Hygromycin
Growth in bacteria
  Bacterial resistance: Ampicillin, 100 μg/mL
  Growth temperature: 37°C
  Growth strain: DH5alpha
  Copy number: High Copy
Gene/Insert
  Gene/Insert name: CEP41-HaloTag7
  Insert size (bp): 2098
  Promoter: CMV/TetO
  Tag / fusion protein: CEP41 (N terminal on insert)
  Cloning method: Gibson Cloning
  Sequencing primers: 5′ CMV_Fwd; 3′ BGH_Rev
Terms and licenses: Academic/Nonprofit Terms; Industry Terms: Not Available to Industry
How to cite: pcDNA5-CEP41_Halo was a gift from Kai Johnsson (Addgene plasmid # 135446 ; http://n2t.net/addgene:135446 ; RRID:Addgene_135446)
